Addgene plasmid #53539: pMPRA2-CMV-Clover
Purpose: Fluorescent reporter control for pMPRA2
Depositing lab: Tarjei Mikkelsen. Depositing organization: Broad Institute. Publication: Massively parallel reporter assays in cultured Mammalian cells. Melnikov A, Zhang X, Rogov P, Wang L, Mikkelsen TS. J Vis Exp. 2014 Aug 17;(90). doi: 10.3791/51719. PubMed 25177895.
Backbone
  Vector backbone: pMPRA2
  Backbone manufacturer: Broad Institute
  Total vector size (bp): 5597
  Vector type: Mammalian Expression
  Selectable markers: Truncated H2Kk cell surface marker
Growth in bacteria
  Bacterial resistance: Ampicillin, 100 μg/mL
  Growth temperature: 37°C
  Growth strain: DH5alpha
  Copy number: High Copy
Gene/Insert
  Gene/Insert name: Clover GFP
  Species: Synthetic; Aequorea victoria
  Insert size (bp): 717
  Promoter: CMV IE
  Cloning method: Restriction Enzyme; 5′ cloning site SfiI (not destroyed); 3′ cloning site SfiI (not destroyed)
  Sequencing primers: 5′ T7
Resource information
  A portion of this plasmid was derived from a plasmid made by: The CMV-Clover cassette is based on Addgene Plasmid 40259 (pcDNA3-Clover) from the Michael Lin laboratory, but the physical DNA used to construct pMPRA-CMV-clover was synthesized de novo by Genscript Inc.
Terms and licenses: Academic/Nonprofit Terms; Industry Terms: Not Available to Industry
How to cite: pMPRA2-CMV-Clover was a gift from Tarjei Mikkelsen (Addgene plasmid # 53539 ; http://n2t.net/addgene:53539 ; RRID:Addgene_53539)
