[The description below was written by a language model from this plasmid's Addgene catalogue record and pLannotate feature annotations shown in this document.]
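Description:
pMPRA2-CMV-Clover is a 5,597 bp mammalian expression plasmid built on the pMPRA2 backbone, the vector used for massively parallel reporter assays in cultured mammalian cells. It serves as a fluorescent reporter control for that system. In bacteria it is maintained through a high-copy ColE1/pUC-type origin and selected with ampicillin via the β-lactamase gene. A short tetracycline-resistance fragment is also annotated, but it appears to be a non-functional backbone remnant.

The payload is a 717 bp Clover coding sequence, a bright green/yellow fluorescent protein derived from Aequorea victoria GFP. It is driven by the human cytomegalovirus immediate-early enhancer and promoter and sits between two retained SfiI sites. T7 and SP6 phage promoter sequences flank the coding region. An SV40 poly(A) signal lies downstream, although the annotation places it on the reverse strand. The cassette design follows an earlier pcDNA3-based Clover plasmid, but the DNA was synthesised de novo. A very short hit to a truncated HIV-1 LTR at the promoter boundary is probably an annotation artefact, as nothing else suggests a lentiviral design.

A second, independent unit uses the human PGK promoter to express a truncated mouse H2-Kk (H2-K1) cell-surface protein, terminated by a synthetic poly(A) signal. This provides a surface marker by which transfected cells can be identified or enriched, rather than a drug selection. Just upstream of the CMV enhancer on the circular map are another synthetic poly(A) signal and an RNA polymerase II pause site from the human α2 globin gene. These presumably insulate the reporter from read-through transcription originating in the backbone. With strong constitutive Clover expression, the plasmid offers a visual check on transfection efficiency and on marker-based enrichment alongside pMPRA2 libraries.
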