Features (pLannotate 1.2.2; 17 found; start..end, strand, type, name):
     14..392     +  enhancer       CMV enhancer: human cytomegalovirus immediate early enhancer
    393..596     +  promoter       CMV promoter: human cytomegalovirus (CMV) immediate early promoter
    592..625     +  LTR            5' LTR (truncated) (fragment): truncated 5' long terminal repeat (LTR) from HIV-1
    641..659     +  promoter       T7 promoter: promoter for bacteriophage T7 RNA polymerase
    725..1441    +  CDS            Clover: Clover is a basic (constitutively fluorescent) green/yellow fluorescent protein published in 2012, derived from Aequorea victoria. It is reported to be a rapidly-maturing weak dimer with high acid sensitivity.
   1457..1475    -  promoter       SP6 promoter: promoter for bacteriophage SP6 RNA polymerase
   1533..1654    -  polyA_signal   SV40 poly(A) signal: SV40 polyadenylation signal
   1677..1745    -  CDS            large T antigen (fragment): large T antigen from SV40 (simian virus 40)
   1756..2256    +  promoter       hPGK promoter: human phosphoglycerate kinase 1 promoter
   2263..3282    +  CDS            H2-K1 (fragment): HA1K_MOUSE - Also known as H2-K. Experimental evidence at protein level: Swiss-Prot protein existence level 1. Involved in the presentation of foreign antigens to the immune system. From Mus musculus (Mouse).
   3309..3357    +  polyA_signal   poly(A) signal: synthetic polyadenylation signal
   3407..3515    +  CDS            TcR (fragment): tetracycline efflux protein; tet; confers resistance to tetracycline
   3695..4283    -  rep_origin     ori: high-copy-number ColE1/pMB1/pBR322/pUC origin of replication
   4484..5344    -  CDS            AmpR: β-lactamase confers resistance to ampicillin, carbenicillin, and related antibiotics
   5344..5381    -  promoter       AmpR promoter (fragment): bla
   5444..5492    +  polyA_signal   poly(A) signal: synthetic polyadenylation signal
   5506..5597    +  misc_feature   pause site: RNA polymerase II transcriptional pause signal from the human α2 globin gene
>Addgene plasmid #53539 | pMPRA2-CMV-Clover | depositor full sequence | sequence record 83433 | pMPRA2-CMV-Clover sequence 5597 bps
GGCCTAACTGGCCACATTGATTATTGACTAGTTATTAATAGTAATCAATTACGGGGTCATTAGTTCATAG
CCCATATATGGAGTTCCGCGTTACATAACTTACGGTAAATGGCCCGCCTGGCTGACCGCCCAACGACCCC
CGCCCATTGACGTCAATAATGACGTATGTTCCCATAGTAACGCCAATAGGGACTTTCCATTGACGTCAAT
GGGTGGACTATTTACGGTAAACTGCCCACTTGGCAGTACATCAAGTGTATCATATGCCAAGTACGCCCCC
TATTGACGTCAATGACGGTAAATGGCCCGCCTGGCATTATGCCCAGTACATGACCTTATGGGACTTTCCT
ACTTGGCAGTACATCTACGTATTAGTCATCGCTATTACCATGGTGATGCGGTTTTGGCAGTACATCAATG
GGCGTGGATAGCGGTTTGACTCACGGGGATTTCCAAGTCTCCACCCCATTGACGTCAATGGGAGTTTGTT
TTGGCACCAAAATCAACGGGACTTTCCAAAATGTCGTAACAACTCCGCCCCATTGACGCAAATGGGCGGT
AGGCGTGTACGGTGGGAGGTCTATATAAGCAGAGCTCTCTGGCTAACTAGAGAACCCACTGCTTACTGGC
TTATCGAAATTAATACGACTCACTATAGGGAGACCCAAGCTTGGTACCGAGCTCGGATCCACTAGTAACG
GCCGCCAGTGTGCTGGAATTCGGCATGGTGAGCAAGGGCGAGGAGCTGTTCACCGGGGTGGTGCCCATCC
TGGTCGAGCTGGACGGCGACGTAAACGGCCACAAGTTCAGCGTCCGCGGCGAGGGCGAGGGCGATGCCAC
CAACGGCAAGCTGACCCTGAAGTTCATCTGCACCACCGGCAAGCTGCCCGTGCCCTGGCCCACCCTCGTG
ACCACCTTCGGCTACGGCGTGGCCTGCTTCAGCCGCTACCCCGACCACATGAAGCAGCACGACTTCTTCA
AGTCCGCCATGCCCGAAGGCTACGTCCAGGAGCGCACCATCTCTTTCAAGGACGACGGTACCTACAAGAC
CCGCGCCGAGGTGAAGTTCGAGGGCGACACCCTGGTGAACCGCATCGAGCTGAAGGGCATCGACTTCAAG
GAGGACGGCAACATCCTGGGGCACAAGCTGGAGTACAACTTCAACAGCCACAACGTCTATATCACGGCCG
ACAAGCAGAAGAACGGCATCAAGGCTAACTTCAAGATCCGCCACAACGTTGAGGACGGCAGCGTGCAGCT
CGCCGACCACTACCAGCAGAACACCCCCATCGGCGACGGCCCCGTGCTGCTGCCCGACAACCACTACCTG
AGCCATCAGTCCGCCCTGAGCAAAGACCCCAACGAGAAGCGCGATCACATGGTCCTGCTGGAGTTCGTGA
CCGCCGCCGGGATTACACATGGCATGGACGAGCTGTACAAGTCTAGAGGGCCCTATTCTATAGTGTCACC
TAAATGCTAGGGCCTCGGCGGCCAAGCTAGTCGGGGCGGCCGGCCGCTTCGAGCAGACATGATAAGATAC
ATTGATGAGTTTGGACAAACCACAACTAGAATGCAGTGAAAAAAATGCTTTATTTGTGAAATTTGTGATG
CTATTGCTTTATTTGTAACCATTATAAGCTGCAATAAACAAGTTAACAACAACAATTGCATTCATTTTAT
GTTTCAGGTTCAGGGGGAGGTGTGGGAGGTTTTTTAAAGCAAGTAAAACCTCTACAAATGTGGTAAAATC
GATAATTGCGCCTTTTCCAAGGCAGCCCTGGGTTTGCGCAGGGACGCGGCTGCTCTGGGCGTGGTTCCGG
GAAACGCAGCGGCGCCGACCCTGGGTCTCGCACATTCTTCACGTCCGTTCGCAGCGTCACCCGGATCTTC
GCCGCTACCCTTGTGGGCCCCCCGGCGACGCTTCCTGCTCCGCCCCTAAGTCGGGAAGGTTCCTTGCGGT
TCGCGGCGTGCCGGACGTGACAAACGGAAGCCGCACGTCTCACTAGTACCCTCGCAGACGGACAGCGCCA
GGGAGCAATGGCAGCGCGCCGACCGCGATGGGCTGTGGCCAATAGCGGCTGCTCAGCAGGGCGCGCCGAG
AGCAGCGGCCGGGAAGGGGCGGTGCGGGAGGCGGGGTGTGGGGCGGTAGTGTGGGCCCTGTTCCTGCCCG
CGCGGTGTTCCGCATTCTGCAAGCCTCCGGAGCGCACGTCGGCAGTCGGCTCCCTCGTTGACCGAATCAC
CGACCTCTCTCCCCAGGCCACCATGGCACCCTGCATGCTGCTCCTGCTGTTGGCGGCTGCCCTGGCCCCG
ACTCAGACCCGCGCGGGCCCACATTCGCTGAGGTATTTCCACACCGCCGTGTCCCGGCCCGGCCTCGGGA
AGCCCCGGTTCATCTCTGTCGGCTACGTGGACGACACGCAGTTCGTGCGCTTCGACAGCGACGCGGAGAA
TCCGAGGTATGAGCCGCGGGTGCGGTGGATGGAGCAGGTGGAGCCCGAGTATTGGGAGCGGAACACGCAG
ATCGCCAAGGGCAATGAGCAGATTTTCCGAGTGAACCTGAGGACCGCGCTGCGCTACTACAACCAGAGCG
CGGGCGGCTCTCACACGTTCCAACGGATGTACGGCTGTGAGGTGGGGTCGGACTGGCGCCTCCTCCGCGG
GTACGAGCAGTACGCATACGACGGCTGCGATTACATCGCCCTGAACGAAGACCTGAAAACGTGGACGGCG
GCCGACATGGCGGCGCTGATCACCAAACACAAGTGGGAGCAGGCTGGTGATGCAGAGAGAGACCGGGCCT
ACCTGGAGGGCACGTGCGTGGAGTGGCTCCGCAGATACCTGCAGCTCGGGAACGCGACGCTGCCGCGCAC
AGATTCCCCAAAGGCCCATGTGACCCGTCACAGCAGACCTGAAGATAAAGTCACCCTGAGGTGCTGGGCC
CTGGGCTTCTACCCTGCTGACATCACCCTGACCTGGCAGTTGAATGGGGAGGAGCTGACCCAGGACATGG
AGCTTGTGGAGACCAGGCCTGCAGGGGATGGAACCTTCCAGAAGTGGGCATCTGTGGTGGTGCCTCTTGG
GAAGGAGCAGTATTACACATGCCATGTGTACCATCAGGGGCTGCCTGAGCCCCTCACCCTGAGATGGGAG
CCTCCTCCATCCACTGTCTCCAACACGGTAATCATTGCTGTTCTGGTTGTCCTTGGAGCTGCAATAGTCA
CTGGAGCTGTGGTGGCTTTTGTGATGAAGATGAGAAGGAGAAACACAGGTGGAAAAGGAGGGTGAACTCT
TGAACCGGTCATGGCCGCAATAAAATATCTTTATTTTCATTACATCTGTGTGTTGGTTTTTTGTGTGGGA
TCCGTCGACCGATGCCCTTGAGAGCCTTCAACCCAGTCAGCTCCTTTTCAACCCAGTCAGCTCCTTCCGG
TGGGCGCGGGGCATGACTATCGTCGCCGCACTTATGACTGTCTTCTTTATCATGCAACTCGTAGGACAGG
TGCCGGCAGCGCTCTTCCGCTTCCTCGCTCACTGACTCGCTGCGCTCGGTCGTTCGGCTGCGGCGAGCGG
TATCAGCTCACTCAAAGGCGGTAATACGGTTATCCACAGAATCAGGGGATAACGCAGGAAAGAACATGTG
AGCAAAAGGCCAGCAAAAGGCCAGGAACCGTAAAAAGGCCGCGTTGCTGGCGTTTTTCCATAGGCTCCGC
CCCCCTGACGAGCATCACAAAAATCGACGCTCAAGTCAGAGGTGGCGAAACCCGACAGGACTATAAAGAT
ACCAGGCGTTTCCCCCTGGAAGCTCCCTCGTGCGCTCTCCTGTTCCGACCCTGCCGCTTACCGGATACCT
GTCCGCCTTTCTCCCTTCGGGAAGCGTGGCGCTTTCTCATAGCTCACGCTGTAGGTATCTCAGTTCGGTG
TAGGTCGTTCGCTCCAAGCTGGGCTGTGTGCACGAACCCCCCGTTCAGCCCGACCGCTGCGCCTTATCCG
GTAACTATCGTCTTGAGTCCAACCCGGTAAGACACGACTTATCGCCACTGGCAGCAGCCACTGGTAACAG
GATTAGCAGAGCGAGGTATGTAGGCGGTGCTACAGAGTTCTTGAAGTGGTGGCCTAACTACGGCTACACT
AGAAGAACAGTATTTGGTATCTGCGCTCTGCTGAAGCCAGTTACCTTCGGAAAAAGAGTTGGTAGCTCTT
GATCCGGCAAACAAACCACCGCTGGTAGCGGTGGTTTTTTTGTTTGCAAGCAGCAGATTACGCGCAGAAA
AAAAGGATCTCAAGAAGATCCTTTGATCTTTTCTACGGGGTCTGACGCTCAGTGGAACGAAAACTCACGT
TAAGGGATTTTGGTCATGAGATTATCAAAAAGGATCTTCACCTAGATCCTTTTAAATTAAAAATGAAGTT
TTAAATCAATCTAAAGTATATATGAGTAAACTTGGTCTGACAGCGGCCGCAAATGCTAAACCACTGCAGT
GGTTTACCAGTGCTTGATCAGTGAGGCACCGATCTCAGCGATCTGCCTATTTCGTTCGTCCATAGTGGCC
TGACTCCCCGTCGTGTAGATCACTACGATTCGTGAGGGCTTACCATCAGGCCCCAGCGCAGCAATGATGC
CGCGAGAGCCGCGTTCACCGGCCCCCGATTTGTCAGCAATGAACCAGCCAGCAGGGAGGGCCGAGCGAAG
AAGTGGTCCTGCTACTTTGTCCGCCTCCATCCAGTCTATGAGCTGCTGTCGTGATGCTAGAGTAAGAAGT
TCGCCAGTGAGTAGTTTCCGAAGAGTTGTGGCCATTGCTACTGGCATCGTGGTATCACGCTCGTCGTTCG
GTATGGCTTCGTTCAACTCTGGTTCCCAGCGGTCAAGCCGGGTCACATGATCACCCATATTATGAAGAAA
TGCAGTCAGCTCCTTAGGGCCTCCGATCGTTGTCAGAAGTAAGTTGGCCGCGGTGTTGTCGCTCATGGTA
ATGGCAGCACTACACAATTCTCTTACCGTCATGCCATCCGTAAGATGCTTTTCCGTGACCGGCGAGTACT
CAACCAAGTCGTTTTGTGAGTAGTGTATACGGCGACCAAGCTGCTCTTGCCCGGCGTCTATACGGGACAA
CACCGCGCCACATAGCAGTACTTTGAAAGTGCTCATCATCGGGAATCGTTCTTCGGGGCGGAAAGACTCA
AGGATCTTGCCGCTATTGAGATCCAGTTCGATATAGCCCACTCTTGCACCCAGTTGATCTTCAGCATCTT
TTACTTTCACCAGCGTTTCGGGGTGTGCAAAAACAGGCAAGCAAAATGCCGCAAAGAAGGGAATGAGTGC
GACACGAAAATGTTGGATGCTCATTCCTTTTTCAATATTATTGAAGCATTTATCAGGGTTACTAGTACGT
CTCTCAAGGATAAGTAAGTAATATTAAGGTACGGGAGGTATTGGACAGGCCGCAATAAAATATCTTTATT
TTCATTACATCTGTGTGTTGGTTTTTTGTGTGAATCGATAGTACTAACATACGCTCTCCATCAAAACAAA
ACGAAACAAAACAAACTAGCAAAATAGGCTGTCCCCAGTGCAAGTGCAGGTGCCAGAACATTTCTCT
