>Addgene plasmid #53539 | pMPRA2-CMV-Clover | addgene partial sequence | sequence record 84698 | CMV-F 5'-CGCAAATGGGCGGTAGGCGTG-3'
ACTAGAGAACCCACTGCTTACTGGCTTATCGAAATTAATACGACTCACTATAGGGAGACCCAAGCTTGGT
ACCGAGCTCGGATCCACTAGTAACGGCCGCCAGTGTGCTGGAATTCGGCATGGTGAGCAAGGGCGAGGAG
CTGTTCACCGGGGTGGTGCCCATCCTGGTCGAGCTGGACGGCGACGTAAACGGCCACAAGTTCAGCGTCC
GCGGCGAGGGCGAGGGCGATGCCACCAACGGCAAGCTGACCCTGAAGTTCATCTGCACCACCGGCAAGCT
GCCCGTGCCCTGGCCCACCCTCGTGACCACCTTCGGCTACGGCGTGGCCTGCTTCAGCCGCTACCCCGAC
CACATGAAGCAGCACGACTTCTTCAAGTCCGCCATGCCCGAAGGCTACGTCCAGGAGCGCACCATCTCTT
TCAAGGACGACGGTACCTACAAGACCCGCGCCGAGGTGAAGTTCGAGGGCGACACCCTGGTGAACCGCAT
CGAGCTGAAGGGCATCGACTTCAAGGAGGACGGCAACATCCTGGGGCACAAGCTGGAGTACAACTTCAAC
AGCCACAACGTCTATATCACGGCCGACAAGCAGAAGAACGGCATCAAGGCTAACTTCAAGATCCGCCACA
ACGTTGAGGACGGCAGCGTGCAGCTCGCCGACCACTACCAGCAGAACACCCCCATCGGCGACGGCCCCGT
GCTGCTGCCCGACAACCACTACCTGAGCCATCAGTCCGCCCTGAGCAAAGACCCCAACGAGAAGCGCGAT
CACATGGTCCTGCTGGAGTTCGTGACCGCCGCCGGGATTACACATGGCATGGACGAGCTGTACAAGTCTA
GAGGGCCCTATTCTATAGTGTCACCTAAATGCTAGGGCCTCGGCGGCCAAGCTAGTCGG
