>Addgene plasmid #53539 | pMPRA2-CMV-Clover | addgene partial sequence | sequence record 84736 | fBac-2 5'-gggaggttttttaaagcaagtaaa-3'
AATCGATAATTGCGCCTTTTCCAAGGCAGCCCTGGGTTTGCGCAGGGACGCGGCTGCTCTGGGCGTGGTT
CCGGGAAACGCAGCGGCGCCGACCCTGGGTCTCGCACATTCTTCACGTCCGTTCGCAGCGTCACCCGGAT
CTTCGCCGCTACCCTTGTGGGCCCCCCGGCGACGCTTCCTGCTCCGCCCCTAAGTCGGGAAGGTTCCTTG
CGGTTCGCGGCGTGCCGGACGTGACAAACGGAAGCCGCACGTCTCACTAGTACCCTCGCAGACGGACAGC
GCCAGGGAGCAATGGCAGCGCGCCGACCGCGATGGGCTGTGGCCAATAGCGGCTGCTCAGCAGGGCGCGC
CGAGAGCAGCGGCCGGGAAGGGGCGGTGCGGGAGGCGGGGTGTGGGGCGGTAGTGTGGGCCCTGTTCCTG
CCCGCGCGGTGTTCCGCATTCTGCAAGCCTCCGGAGCGCACGTCGGCAGTCGGCTCCCTCGTTGACCGAA
TCACCGACCTCTCTCCCCAGGCCACCATGGCACCCTGCATGCTGCTCCTGCTGTTGGCGGCTGCCCTGGC
CCCGACTCAGACCCGCGCGGGCCCACATTCGCTGAGGTATTTCCACACCGCCGTGTCCCGGCCCGGCCTC
GGGAAGCCCCGGTTCATCTCTGTCGGCTACGTGGACGACACGCAGTTCGTGCGCTTCGACAGCGACGCGG
AGAATCCGAGGTATGA
